Addgene plasmid #105178: pLN380 (FuGW-S(CEBPB)p-mKate2)
Purpose: synthetic promoter CEBPB drives mKate2 expression
Depositing lab: Timothy Lu. Depositing organization: Massachusetts Institute of Technology. Publication: Synthetic RNA-Based Immunomodulatory Gene Circuits for Cancer Immunotherapy. Nissim L, Wu MR, Pery E, Binder-Nissim A, Suzuki HI, Stupp D, Wehrspaun C, Tabach Y, Sharp PA, Lu TK. Cell. 2017 Nov 16;171(5):1138-1150.e15. doi: 10.1016/j.cell.2017.09.049. Epub 2017 Oct 19. PubMed 29056342.
Backbone
  Vector backbone: FUGW
  Backbone size w/o insert (bp): 9000
  Vector type: Mammalian Expression, Lentiviral, Synthetic Biology
Growth in bacteria
  Bacterial resistance: Ampicillin, 100 μg/mL
  Growth temperature: 37°C
  Growth strain: NEB Stable
  Copy number: Unknown
Gene/Insert
  Gene/Insert name: S(CEBPB)p-mKate2
Terms and licenses: Academic/Nonprofit Terms; Industry Terms: Not Available to Industry
How to cite: pLN380 (FuGW-S(CEBPB)p-mKate2) was a gift from Timothy Lu (Addgene plasmid # 105178 ; http://n2t.net/addgene:105178 ; RRID:Addgene_105178)
