[The description below was written by a language model from this plasmid's Addgene catalogue record and pLannotate feature annotations shown in this document.]
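Description:
pLN380 (FuGW-S(CEBPB)p-mKate2) is a lentiviral transfer plasmid built on the FUGW backbone, in which a synthetic promoter designated S(CEBPB)p drives the far-red fluorescent protein mKate2. It is maintained in E. coli through a high-copy ColE1/pUC-type origin with ampicillin resistance (bla). The backbone outside the viral region also carries an f1 origin and an SV40/EM7-driven bleomycin/Zeocin resistance cassette with an SV40 poly(A) signal.

The viral genome is transcribed from a CMV enhancer/promoter fused to a truncated HIV-1 5' LTR, followed by the Ψ packaging signal with a gag fragment, the Rev response element for Rev-dependent nuclear export, and the cPPT/CTS, which aids nuclear import of the reverse-transcribed genome. Downstream lie the reporter cassette, a WPRE to enhance transcript stability and expression, a nef-fragment region and a second truncated LTR, with a bGH poly(A) signal just beyond it. The automated annotation labels the roughly 0.7 kb reporter ORF as TagRFP. This is consistent with mKate2, which derives from the same Entacmaea quadricolor protein family. That ORF is annotated on the opposite strand from the other viral elements, so the cassette may be inverted relative to the viral genome, though the record does not comment on this. The synthetic promoter itself is not annotated, and its composition is not stated beyond the name, which implies responsiveness to the transcription factor CEBPB.

The construct serves as a fluorescent reporter of synthetic promoter activity in transduced mammalian cells. It was deposited with work on RNA-based immunomodulatory gene circuits for cancer immunotherapy.
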