Features (pLannotate 1.2.2; 29 found; start..end, strand, type, name):
    122..710     -  misc_feature   WPRE: woodchuck hepatitis virus posttranscriptional regulatory element
    710..729     -  misc_feature   MCS (fragment): pBluescript multiple cloning site
   1156..1869    +  CDS            TagRFP: monomeric derivative of red fluorescent protein from Entacmaea quadricolor (Merzlyak et al., 2007) mammalian codon-optimized
   1969..2086    -  misc_feature   cPPT/CTS: central polypurine tract and central termination sequence of HIV-1
   2136..2236    -  CDS            Rev (fragment): human immunodeficiency virus 1 (HIV-1) Rev protein; rev; enhances nuclear export of unspliced and incompletely spliced viral mRNAs
   2613..2846    -  misc_feature   RRE: The Rev response element (RRE) of HIV-1 allows for Rev-dependent mRNA export from the nucleus to the cytoplasm.
   2992..3355    -  CDS            HIV-1 gag (fragment): gag protein from human immunodeficiency virus 1; gag
   3339..3464    -  misc_feature   HIV-1 Ψ: packaging signal of human immunodeficiency virus type 1
   3511..3691    -  LTR            5' LTR (truncated): truncated 5' long terminal repeat (LTR) from HIV-1
   3709..3908    -  promoter       CMV promoter: human cytomegalovirus (CMV) immediate early promoter
   3909..4288    -  enhancer       CMV enhancer: human cytomegalovirus immediate early enhancer
   4443..4495    +  misc_feature   bom (fragment): basis of mobility region from pBR322
   4554..4658    +  promoter       AmpR promoter: bla
   4659..5519    +  CDS            AmpR: β-lactamase; bla; confers resistance to ampicillin, carbenicillin, and related antibiotics
   5690..6278    +  rep_origin     ori: high-copy-number ColE1/pMB1/pBR322/pUC origin of replication
   6461..6553    +  CDS            lacI (fragment): lac repressor; lacI; The lac repressor binds to the lac operator to inhibit transcription in E. coli. This inhibition can be relieved by adding lactose or isopropyl-β-D-thiogalactopyranoside (IPTG).
   6566..6587    +  protein_bind   CAP binding site: CAP binding activates transcription in the presence of cAMP. E. coli catabolite activator protein
   6602..6632    +  promoter       lac promoter: promoter for the E. coli lac operon
   6640..6656    +  protein_bind   lac operator: The lac repressor binds to the lac operator to inhibit transcription in E. coli. This inhibition can be relieved by adding lactose or isopropyl-β-D-thiogalactopyranoside (IPTG). lac repressor encoded by lacI
   6729..6850    -  polyA_signal   SV40 poly(A) signal: SV40 polyadenylation signal
   6845..6970    -  CDS            ble (fragment): BLE_KLEPN - Experimental evidence at protein level: Swiss-Prot protein existence level 1. Binding protein with a strong affinity to the bleomycin family of antibiotics. Binds to CL990; an antimitotic-antibiotic compound. From Klebsiella pneumoniae.
   6980..7354    -  CDS            BleoR: antibiotic-binding protein; Sh ble from Streptoalloteichus hindustanus; confers resistance to bleomycin, phleomycin, and Zeocin™
   7373..7420    -  promoter       EM7 promoter: synthetic bacterial promoter&nbsp
   7468..7797    -  promoter       SV40 promoter: SV40 enhancer and early promoter
   7811..8239    -  rep_origin     f1 ori (sequence partly withheld): f1 bacteriophage origin of replication; arrow indicates direction of (+) strand synthesis
   8260..8281    -  promoter       SV40 promoter (fragment): SV40 enhancer and early promoter
   8285..8509    -  polyA_signal   bGH poly(A) signal: bovine growth hormone polyadenylation signal
   8541..8721    -  LTR            5' LTR (truncated): truncated 5' long terminal repeat (LTR) from HIV-1
   8728..185     -  CDS            nef (fragment) (across the origin): NEF_HV1H2 - Experimental evidence at protein level: Swiss-Prot protein existence level 1. Extracellular Nef protein targets CD4(+) T-lymphocytes for apoptosis by interacting with CXCR4 surface receptors. From Human immunodeficiency virus type 1 group M subtype B (isolate HXB2) (HIV-1).
>Addgene plasmid #105178 | pLN380 (FuGW-S(CEBPB)p-mKate2) | depositor full sequence | sequence record 199396 | pLN380 (FuGW-S(CEBPB)p-mKate2) sequence 9124 bps
GGAAAACCCACCTCCTCCTCCTCTTGTGCTTCTAGCCAGGCACAATCAGCATTGGTAGCTGCTGTATTGC
TACTTGTGATTGCTCCATGTTTTTCTAGGTCTCGAGGTCGACGGTATCGATGCGGGGAGGCGGCCCAAAG
GGAGATCCGACTCGTCTGAGGGCGAAGGCGAAGACGCGGAAGAGGCCGCAGAGCCGGCAGCAGGCCGCGG
GAAGGAAGGTCCGCTGGATTGAGGGCCGAAGGGACGTAGCAGAAGGACGTCCCGCGCAGAATCCAGGTGG
CAACACAGGCGAGCAGCCAAGGAAAGGACGATGATTTCCCCGACAACACCACGGAATTGTCAGTGCCCAA
CAGCCGAGCCCCTGTCCAGCAGCGGGCAAGGCAGGCGGCGATGAGTTCCGCCGTGGCAATAGGGAGGGGG
AAAGCGAAAGTCCCGGAAAGGAGCTGACAGGTGGTGGCAATGCCCCAACCAGTGGGGGTTGCGTCAGCAA
ACACAGTGCACACCACGCCACGTTGCCTGACAACGGGCCACAACTCCTCATAAAGAGACAGCAACCAGGA
TTTATACAAGGAGGAGAAAATGAAAGCCATACGGGAAGCAATAGCATGATACAAAGGCATTAAAGCAGCG
TATCCACATAGCGTAAAAGGAGCAACATAGTTAAGAATACCAGTCAATCTTTCACAAATTTTGTAATCCA
GAGGTTGATTATCGATAAGCTTGATATCGCGGCCGCCCTGCACCTGCAGGTCTGATGCAATAGCGGTATG
ATGCAAGGAATCAGATTGTGAAATGTGACATTGTGAAATAACTTCTGATGCAATGTCGGTATGATGCAAG
GAGAGAGATTGTGAAATGTTCCATTGTGAAATACGAATTCTGCCCTACTGACACTGCCTGCCGTCTGATG
CAATAGCGGTATGATGCAAGGAATCAGATTGTGAAATGTGACATTGTGAAATAACTTCTGATGCAATGTC
GGTATGATGCAAGGAGAGAGATTGTGAAATGTTCCATTGTGAAATACGAATATCCGCGGCGCGCCAGACG
CTAGCGGGGGGCTATAAAAGGGGGTGGGGGCGTTCGTCCTCACTCTAGATCTGCGATCTAAGTAAGCTTG
GCATTCCGGTACTGTTGGTAAACCAGCTCGCCACCATGGTGTCTAAGGGCGAAGAGCTGATTAAGGAGAA
CATGCACATGAAGCTGTACATGGAGGGCACCGTGAACAACCACCACTTCAAGTGCACATCCGAGGGCGAA
GGCAAGCCCTACGAGGGCACCCAGACCATGAGAATCAAGGTGGTCGAGGGCGGCCCTCTCCCCTTCGCCT
TCGACATCCTGGCTACCAGCTTCATGTACGGCAGCAAAACCTTCATCAACCACACCCAGGGCATCCCCGA
CTTCTTTAAGCAGTCCTTCCCTGAGGGCTTCACATGGGAGAGAGTCACCACATACGAAGACGGGGGCGTG
CTGACCGCTACCCAGGACACCAGCCTCCAGGACGGCTGCCTCATCTACAACGTCAAGATCAGAGGGGTGA
ACTTCCCATCCAACGGCCCTGTGATGCAGAAGAAAACACTCGGCTGGGAGGCCTCCACCGAGATGCTGTA
CCCCGCTGACGGCGGCCTGGAAGGCAGAAGCGACATGGCCCTGAAGCTCGTGGGCGGGGGCCACCTGATC
TGCAACTTGAAGACCACATACAGATCCAAGAAACCCGCTAAGAACCTCAAGATGCCCGGCGTCTACTATG
TGGACAGAAGACTGGAAAGAATCAAGGAGGCCGACAAAGAGACCTACGTCGAGCAGCACGAGGTGGCTGT
GGCCAGATACTGCGACCTCCCTAGCAAACTGGGGCACAAACTTAATTGATAAACCGGTTGCAGTCCCGGG
TAAGCGGGACTCTGGGGTTCGAAATGACCGACCAAGCATTAACCAAACTGGATCTCTGCTGTCCCTGTAA
TAAACCCGAAAATTTTGAATTTTTGTAATTTGTTTTTGTAATTCTTTAGTTTGTATGTCTGTTGCTATTA
TGTCTACTATTCTTTCCCCTGCACTGTACCCCCCAATCCCCCCTTTTCTTTTAAAATTGTGGATGAATAC
TGCCATTTGTCTGCAGAATTGGCGCACGCAGTGCCGATCCGTTCACTAATCGAATGGATCTGTCTCTGTC
TCTCTCTCCACCTTCTTCTTCTATTCCTTCGGGCCTGTCGGGTCCCCTCGGGGTTGGGAGGTGGGTCTGA
AACGATAATGGTGAATATCCCTGCCTAACTCTATTCACTATAGAAAGTACAGCAAAAACTATTCTTAAAC
CTACCAAGCCTCCTACTATCATTATGAATAATTTTATATACCACAGCCAATTTGTTATGTTAAACCAATT
CCACAAACTTGCCCATTTATCTAATTCCAATAATTCTTGTTCATTCTTTTCTTGCTGGTTTTGCGATTCT
TCAATTAAGGAGTGTATTAAGCTTGTGTAATTGTTAATTTCTCTGTCCCACTCCATCCAGGTCGTGTGAT
TCCAAATCTGTTCCAGAGATTTATTACTCCAACTAGCATTCCAAGGCACAGCAGTGGTGCAAATGAGTTT
TCCAGAGCAACCCCAAATCCCCAGGAGCTGTTGATCCTTTAGGTATCTTTCCACAGCCAGGATTCTTGCC
TGGAGCTGCTTGATGCCCCAGACTGTGAGTTGCAACAGATGCTGTTGCGCCTCAATAGCCCTCAGCAAAT
TGTTCTGCTGCTGCACTATACCAGACAATAATTGTCTGGCCTGTACCGTCAGCGTCATTGACGCTGCGCC
CATAGTGCTTCCTGCTGCTCCCAAGAACCCAAGGAACAAAGCTCCTATTCCCACTGCTCTTTTTTCTCTC
TGCACCACTCTTCTCTTTGCCTTGGTGGGTGCTACTCCTAATGGTTCAATTTTTACTACTTTATATTTAT
ATAATTCACTTCTCCAATTGTCCCTCATATCTCCTCCTCCAGGTCTGAAGATCAGCGGCCGCTTGCTGTG
CGGTGGTCTTACTTTTGTTTTGCTCTTCCTCTATCTTGTCTAAAGCTTCCTTGGTGTCTTTTATCTCTAT
CCTTTGATGCACACAATAGAGGGTTGCTACTGTATTATATAATGATCTAAGTTCTTCTGATCCTGTCTGA
AGGGATGGTTGTAGCTGTCCCAGTATTTGTCTACAGCCTTCTGATGTTTCTAACAGGCCAGGATTAACTG
CGAATCGTTCTAGCTCCCTGCTTGCCCATACTATATGTTTTAATTTATATTTTTTCTTTCCCCCTGGCCT
TAACCGAATTTTTTCCCATCGCGATCTAATTCTCCCCCGCTTAATACTGACGCTCTCGCACCCATCTCTC
TCCTTCTAGCCTCCGCTAGTCAAAATTTTTGGCGTACTCACCAGTCGCCGCCCCTCGCCTCTTGCCGTGC
GCGCTTCAGCAAGCCGAGTCCTGCGTCGAGAGAGCTCCTCTGGTTTCCCTTTCGCTTTCAAGTCCCTGTT
CGGGCGCCACTGCTAGAGATTTTCCACACTGACTAAAAGGGTCTGAGGGATCTCTAGTTACCAGAGTCAC
ACAACAGACGGGCACACACTACTTGAAGCACTCAAGGCAAGCTTTATTGAGGCTTAAGCAGTGGGTTCCC
TAGTTAGCCAGAGAGCTCCCAGGCTCAGATCTGGTCTAACCAGAGAGACCCAGTACAGGCAAAACGCGCT
GCTTATATAGACCTCCCACCGTACACGCCTACCGCCCATTTGCGTCAATGGGGCGGAGTTGTTACGACAT
TTTGGAAAGTCCCGTTGATTTTGGTGCCAAAACAAACTCCCATTGACGTCAATGGGGTGGAGACTTGGAA
ATCCCCGTGAGTCAAACCGCTATCCACGCCCATTGATGTACTGCCAAAACCGCATCACCATGGTAATAGC
GATGACTAATACGTAGATGTACTGCCAAGTAGGAAAGTCCCATAAGGTCATGTACTGGGCATAATGCCAG
GCGGGCCATTTACCGTCATTGACGTCAATAGGGGGCGTACTTGGCATATGATACACTTGATGTACTGCCA
AGTGGGCAGTTTACCGTAAATACTCCACCCATTGACGTCAATGGAAAGTCCCTATTGGCGTTACTATGGG
AACATACGTCATTATTGACGTCAATGGGCGGGGGTCGTTGGGCGGTCAGCCAGGCGGGCCATTTACCGTA
AGTTATGTAACGCGGAACTCCATATATGGGCTATGAACTAATGACCCCGTAATTGATTACTATTAATAAC
TAGTCAATAATCAATGTCAACGCGTATATCTGGCCCGTACATCGCGAAGCAGCGCAAAACGCCTAACCCT
AAGCAGATTCTTCATGCAATTGTCGGTCAAGCCTTGCCTTGTTGTAGCTTAAATTTTGCTCGCGCACTAC
TCAGCGACCTCCAACACACAAGCAGGGAGCAGATACTGGCTTAACTATGCGGCATCAGAGCAGATTGTAC
TGAGAGTGCACCATAGGGGATCGGGAGATCTCCCGATCCGTCGACGTCAGGTGGCACTTTTCGGGGAAAT
GTGCGCGGAACCCCTATTTGTTTATTTTTCTAAATACATTCAAATATGTATCCGCTCATGAGACAATAAC
CCTGATAAATGCTTCAATAATATTGAAAAAGGAAGAGTATGAGTATTCAACATTTCCGTGTCGCCCTTAT
TCCCTTTTTTGCGGCATTTTGCCTTCCTGTTTTTGCTCACCCAGAAACGCTGGTGAAAGTAAAAGATGCT
GAAGATCAGTTGGGTGCACGAGTGGGTTACATCGAACTGGATCTCAACAGCGGTAAGATCCTTGAGAGTT
TTCGCCCCGAAGAACGTTTTCCAATGATGAGCACTTTTAAAGTTCTGCTATGTGGCGCGGTATTATCCCG
TATTGACGCCGGGCAAGAGCAACTCGGTCGCCGCATACACTATTCTCAGAATGACTTGGTTGAGTACTCA
CCAGTCACAGAAAAGCATCTTACGGATGGCATGACAGTAAGAGAATTATGCAGTGCTGCCATAACCATGA
GTGATAACACTGCGGCCAACTTACTTCTGACAACGATCGGAGGACCGAAGGAGCTAACCGCTTTTTTGCA
CAACATGGGGGATCATGTAACTCGCCTTGATCGTTGGGAACCGGAGCTGAATGAAGCCATACCAAACGAC
GAGCGTGACACCACGATGCCTGTAGCAATGGCAACAACGTTGCGCAAACTATTAACTGGCGAACTACTTA
CTCTAGCTTCCCGGCAACAATTAATAGACTGGATGGAGGCGGATAAAGTTGCAGGACCACTTCTGCGCTC
GGCCCTTCCGGCTGGCTGGTTTATTGCTGATAAATCTGGAGCCGGTGAGCGTGGGTCTCGCGGTATCATT
GCAGCACTGGGGCCAGATGGTAAGCCCTCCCGTATCGTAGTTATCTACACGACGGGGAGTCAGGCAACTA
TGGATGAACGAAATAGACAGATCGCTGAGATAGGTGCCTCACTGATTAAGCATTGGTAACTGTCAGACCA
AGTTTACTCATATATACTTTAGATTGATTTAAAACTTCATTTTTAATTTAAAAGGATCTAGGTGAAGATC
CTTTTTGATAATCTCATGACCAAAATCCCTTAACGTGAGTTTTCGTTCCACTGAGCGTCAGACCCCGTAG
AAAAGATCAAAGGATCTTCTTGAGATCCTTTTTTTCTGCGCGTAATCTGCTGCTTGCAAACAAAAAAACC
ACCGCTACCAGCGGTGGTTTGTTTGCCGGATCAAGAGCTACCAACTCTTTTTCCGAAGGTAACTGGCTTC
AGCAGAGCGCAGATACCAAATACTGTTCTTCTAGTGTAGCCGTAGTTAGGCCACCACTTCAAGAACTCTG
TAGCACCGCCTACATACCTCGCTCTGCTAATCCTGTTACCAGTGGCTGCTGCCAGTGGCGATAAGTCGTG
TCTTACCGGGTTGGACTCAAGACGATAGTTACCGGATAAGGCGCAGCGGTCGGGCTGAACGGGGGGTTCG
TGCACACAGCCCAGCTTGGAGCGAACGACCTACACCGAACTGAGATACCTACAGCGTGAGCTATGAGAAA
GCGCCACGCTTCCCGAAGGGAGAAAGGCGGACAGGTATCCGGTAAGCGGCAGGGTCGGAACAGGAGAGCG
CACGAGGGAGCTTCCAGGGGGAAACGCCTGGTATCTTTATAGTCCTGTCGGGTTTCGCCACCTCTGACTT
GAGCGTCGATTTTTGTGATGCTCGTCAGGGGGGCGGAGCCTATGGAAAAACGCCAGCAACGCGGCCTTTT
TACGGTTCCTGGCCTTTTGCTGGCCTTTTGCTCACATGTTCTTTCCTGCGTTATCCCCTGATTCTGTGGA
TAACCGTATTACCGCCTTTGAGTGAGCTGATACCGCTCGCCGCAGCCGAACGACCGAGCGCAGCGAGTCA
GTGAGCGAGGAAGCGGAAGAGCGCCCAATACGCAAACCGCCTCTCCCCGCGCGTTGGCCGATTCATTAAT
GCAGCTGGCACGACAGGTTTCCCGACTGGAAAGCGGGCAGTGAGCGCAACGCAATTAATGTGAGTTAGCT
CACTCATTAGGCACCCCAGGCTTTACACTTTATGCTTCCGGCTCGTATGTTGTGTGGAATTGTGAGCGGA
TAACAATTTCACACAGGAAACAGCTATGACCATGATTACGCCAAGCTCTAGCTAGAGGTCGACGGTATAC
AGACATGATAAGATACATTGATGAGTTTGGACAAACCACAACTAGAATGCAGTGAAAAAAATGCTTTATT
TGTGAAATTTGTGATGCTATTGCTTTATTTGTAACCATTATAAGCTGCAATAAACAAGTTGGGGTGGGCG
AAGAACTCCAGCATGAGATCCCCGCGCTGGAGGATCATCCAGCCGGCGTCCCGGAAAACGATTCCGAAGC
CCAACCTTTCATAGAAGGCGGCGGTGGAATCGAAATCTCGTAGCACGTGTCAGTCCTGCTCCTCGGCCAC
GAAGTGCACGCAGTTGCCGGCCGGGTCGCGCAGGGCGAACTCCCGCCCCCACGGCTGCTCGCCGATCTCG
GTCATGGCCGGCCCGGAGGCGTCCCGGAAGTTCGTGGACACGACCTCCGACCACTCGGCGTACAGCTCGT
CCAGGCCGCGCACCCACACCCAGGCCAGGGTGTTGTCCGGCACCACCTGGTCCTGGACCGCGCTGATGAA
CAGGGTCACGTCGTCCCGGACCACACCGGCGAAGTCGTCCTCCACGAAGTCCCGGGAGAACCCGAGCCGG
TCGGTCCAGAACTCGACCGCTCCGGCGACGTCGCGCGCGGTGAGCACCGGAACGGCACTGGTCAACTTGG
CCATGGTTTAGTTCCTCACCTTGTCGTATTATACTATGCCGATATACTATGCCGATGATTAATTGTCAAC
ACGTGCTGATCAGATCCGAAAATGGATATACAAGCTCCCGGGAGCTTTTTGCAAAAGCCTAGGCCTCCAA
AAAAGCCTCCTCACTACTTCTGGAATAGCTCAGAGGCAGAGGCGGCCTCGGCCTCTGCATAAATAAAAAA
AATTAGTCAGCCATGGGGCGGAGAATGGGCGGAACTGGGCGGAGTTAGGGGCGGGATGGGCGGAGTTAGG
GGCGGGACTATGGTTGCTGACTAATTGAGATGCATGCTTTGCATACTTCTGCCTGCTGGGGAGCCTGGGG
ACTTTCCACACCTGGTTGCTGACTAATTGAGATGCATGCTTTGCATACTTCTGCCTGCTGGGGAGCCTGG
GGACTTTCCACACCCTAACTGACACACATTCCACAGAATTAATTCGCGTTAAATTTTTGTTAAATCAGCT
CATTTTTTAACCAATAGGCCGAAATCGGCAAAATCCCTTATAAATCAAAAGAATAGACCGAGATAGGGT
[37 nt withheld, positions 7910-7946]
AAAGAACGTGGACTCCAACGTCAAAGG
[49 nt withheld, positions 7974-8022]
T
[91 nt withheld, positions 8024-8114]
G
[124 nt withheld, positions 8116-8239]
GGGGATACCCCCTAGAGCCCCAGCTGGTTCTTTCCGCCTCAGAAGCCATAGAGCCCACCGCATCCCCAGC
ATGCCTGCTATTGTCTTCCCAATCCTCCCCCTTGCTGTCCTGCCCCACCCCACCCCCCAGAATAGAATGA
CACCTACTCAGACAATGCGATGCAATTTCCTCATTTTATTAGGAAAGGACAGTGGGAGTGGCACCTTCCA
GGGTCAAGGAAGGCACGGGGGAGGGGCAAACAACAGATGGCTGGCAACTAGAAGGCACAGTCGAGGCTGA
TCAGCGGGTTTAAACGGGCCCTGCTAGAGATTTTCCACACTGACTAAAAGGGTCTGAGGGATCTCTAGTT
ACCAGAGTCACACAACAGACGGGCACACACTACTTGAAGCACTCAAGGCAAGCTTTATTGAGGCTTAAGC
AGTGGGTTCCCTAGTTAGCCAGAGAGCTCCCAGGCTCAGATCTGGTCTAACCAGAGAGACCCAGTACAGT
CCGGATGCAGCTCTCGGGCCATGTGATGAAATGCTAGGCGGCTGTCAAACCTCCACTCTAATACTTCTCT
CTCCGGGTCATCCATCCCATGCAGGCTCACAGGGTGTAACAAGCGGGTGTTCTCTCCTTCATTGGCTTCT
TCTACCTTCTCTTGCTCAACTGGTACTAGCTTGTAGCACCATCCAAAGGTCAGTGGATATCTGATCCCTG
GCCCTGGTGTGTAGTTCTGCCAATCAGGGAAGTAGCCTTGTGTGTGGTAGATCCACAGATCAAGGATATC
TTGTCTTCGTTGGGAGTGAATTAGCCCTTCCAGTCCCCCCTTTTCTTTTAAAAAGTGGCTAAGATCTACA
GCTGCCTTGTAAGTCATTGGTCTTAAAGGTACCTGAGGTGTGACT
