>Addgene plasmid #105178 | pLN380 (FuGW-S(CEBPB)p-mKate2) | addgene partial sequence | sequence record 201330 | Addgene Partial NGS Result
GTTGCTGACTAATTGAGATGCATGCTTTGCATACTTCTGCCTGCTGGGGAGCCTGGGGACTTTCCACACC
CTAACTGACACACATTCCACAGAATTAATTCGCGTTAAATTTTTGTTAAATCAGCTCATTTTTTAACCAA
TAGGCCGAAATCGGCAAAATCCCTTATAAATCAAAAGAATAGACCGAGATAGGGT
[37 nt withheld, positions 196-232]
AAAGAACGTGGACTCCAACGTCAAAGG
[49 nt withheld, positions 260-308]
T
[91 nt withheld, positions 310-400]
G
[124 nt withheld, positions 402-525]
GGGGATACCCCCTAGAGCCCCAGCTGGTTCTTTCCGCCTCAGAAGCCATAGAGCCCACCGCATCCCCAGC
ATGCCTGCTATTGTCTTCCCAATCCTCCCCCTTGCTGTCCTGCCCCACCCCACCCCCCAGAATAGAATGA
CACCTACTCAGACAATGCGATGCAATTTCCTCATTTTATTAGGAAAGGACAGTGGGAGTGGCACCTTCCA
GGGTCAAGGAAGGCACGGGGGAGGGGCAAACAACAGATGGCTGGCAACTAGAAGGCACAGTCGAGGCTGA
TCAGCGGGTTTAAACGGGCCCTGCTAGAGATTTTCCACACTGACTAAAAGGGTCTGAGGGATCTCTAGTT
ACCAGAGTCACACAACAGACGGGCACACACTACTTGAAGCACTCAAGGCAAGCTTTATTGAGGCTTAAGC
AGTGGGTTCCCTAGTTAGCCAGAGAGCTCCCAGGCTCAGATCTGGTCTAACCAGAGAGACCCAGTACAGT
CCGGATGCAGCTCTCGGGCCATGTGATGAAATGCTAGGCGGCTGTCAAACCTCCACTCTAATACTTCTCT
CTCCGGGTCATCCATCCCATGCAGGCTCACAGGGTGTAACAAGCGGGTGTTCTCTCCTTCATTGGCTTCT
TCTACCTTCTCTTGCTCAACTGGTACTAGCTTGTAGCACCATCCAAAGGTCAGTGGATATCTGATCCCTG
GCCCTGGTGTGTAGTTCTGCCAATCAGGGAAGTAGCCTTGTGTGTGGTAGATCCACAGATCAAGGATATC
TTGTCTTCGTTGGGAGTGAATTAGCCCTTCCAGTCCCCCCTTTTCTTTTAAAAAGTGGCTAAGATCTACA
GCTGCCTTGTAAGTCATTGGTCTTAAAGGTACCTGAGGTGTGACTGGAAAACCCACCTCCTCCTCCTCTT
GTGCTTCTAGCCAGGCACAATCAGCATTGGTAGCTGCTGTATTGCTACTTGTGATTGCTCCATGTTTTTC
TAGGTCTCGAGGTCGACGGTATCGATGCGGGGAGGCGGCCCAAAGGGAGATCCGACTCGTCTGAGGGCGA
AGGCGAAGACGCGGAAGAGGCCGCAGAGCCGGCAGCAGGCCGCGGGAAGGAAGGTCCGCTGGATTGAGGG
CCGAAGGGACGTAGCAGAAGGACGTCCCGCGCAGAATCCAGGTGGCAACACAGGCGAGCAGCCAAGGAAA
GGACGATGATTTCCCCGACAACACCACGGAATTGTCAGTGCCCAACAGCCGAGCCCCTGTCCAGCAGCGG
GCAAGGCAGGCGGCGATGAGTTCCGCCGTGGCAATAGGGAGGGGGAAAGCGAAAGTCCCGGAAAGGAGCT
GACAGGTGGTGGCAATGCCCCAACCAGTGGGGGTTGCGTCAGCAAACACAGTGCACACCACGCCACGTTG
CCTGACAACGGGCCACAACTCCTCATAAAGAGACAGCAACCAGGATTTATACAAGGAGGAGAAAATGAAA
GCCATACGGGAAGCAATAGCATGATACAAAGGCATTAAAGCAGCGTATCCACATAGCGTAAAAGGAGCAA
CATAGTTAAGAATACCAGTCAATCTTTCACAAATTTTGTAATCCAGAGGTTGATTATCGATAAGCTTGAT
ATCGCGGCCGCCCTGCACCTGCAGGTCTGATGCAATAGCGGTATGATGCAAGGAATCAGATTGTGAAATG
TGACATTGTGAAATAACTTCTGATGCAATGTCGGTATGATGCAAGGAGAGAGATTGTGAAATGTTCCATT
GTGAAATACGAATTCTGCCCTACTGACACTGCCTGCCGTCTGATGCAATAGCGGTATGATGCAAGGAATC
AGATTGTGAAATGTGACATTGTGAAATAACTTCTGATGCAATGTCGGTATGATGCAAGGAGAGAGATTGT
GAAATGTTCCATTGTGAAATACGAATATCCGCGGCGCGCCAGACGCTAGCGGGGGGCTATAAAAGGGGGT
GGGGGCGTTCGTCCTCACTCTAGATCTGCGATCTAAGTAAGCTTGGCATTCCGGTACTGTTGGTAAACCA
GCTCGCCACCATGGTGTCTAAGGGCGAAGAGCTGATTAAGGAGAACATGCACATGAAGCTGTACATGGAG
GGCACCGTGAACAACCACCACTTCAAGTGCACATCCGAGGGCGAAGGCAAGCCCTACGAGGGCACCCAGA
CCATGAGAATCAAGGTGGTCGAGGGCGGCCCTCTCCCCTTCGCCTTCGACATCCTGGCTACCAGCTTCAT
GTACGGCAGCAAAACCTTCATCAACCACACCCAGGGCATCCCCGACTTCTTTAAGCAGTCCTTCCCTGAG
GGCTTCACATGGGAGAGAGTCACCACATACGAAGACGGGGGCGTGCTGACCGCTACCCAGGACACCAGCC
TCCAGGACGGCTGCCTCATCTACAACGTCAAGATCAGAGGGGTGAACTTCCCATCCAACGGCCCTGTGAT
GCAGAAGAAAACACTCGGCTGGGAGGCCTCCACCGAGATGCTGTACCCCGCTGACGGCGGCCTGGAAGGC
AGAAGCGACATGGCCCTGAAGCTCGTGGGCGGGGGCCACCTGATCTGCAACTTGAAGACCACATACAGAT
CCAAGAAACCCGCTAAGAACCTCAAGATGCCCGGCGTCTACTATGTGGACAGAAGACTGGAAAGAATCAA
GGAGGCCGACAAAGAGACCTACGTCGAGCAGCACGAGGTGGCTGTGGCCAGATACTGCGACCTCCCTAGC
AAACTGGGGCACAAACTTAATTGATAAACCGGTTGCAGTCCCGGGTAAGCGGGACTCTGGGGTTCGAAAT
GACCGACCAAGCATTAACCAAACTGGATCTCTGCTGTCCCTGTAATAAACCCGAAAATTTTGAATTTTTG
TAATTTGTTTTTGTAATTCTTTAGTTTGTATGTCTGTTGCTATTATGTCTACTATTCTTTCCCCTGCACT
GTACCCCCCAATCCCCCCTTTTCTTTTAAAATTGTGGATGAATACTGCCATTTGTCTGCAGAATTGGCGC
ACGCAGTGCCGATCCGTTCACTAATCGAATGGATCTGTCTCTGTCTCTCTCTCCACCTTCTTCTTCTATT
CCTTCGGGCCTGTCGGGTCCCCTCGGGGTTGGGAGGTGGGTCTGAAACGATAATGGTGAATATCCCTGCC
TAACTCTATTCACTATAGAAAGTACAGCAAAAACTATTCTTAAACCTACCAAGCCTCCTACTATCATTAT
GAATAATTTTATATACCACAGCCAATTTGTTATGTTAAACCAATTCCACAAACTTGCCCATTTATCTAAT
TCCAATAATTCTTGTTCATTCTTTTCTTGCTGGTTTTGCGATTCTTCAATTAAGGAGTGTATTAAGCTTG
TGTAATTGTTAATTTCTCTGTCCCACTCCATCCAGGTCGTGTGATTCCAAATCTGTTCCAGAGATTTATT
ACTCCAACTAGCATTCCAAGGCACAGCAGTGGTGCAAATGAGTTTTCCAGAGCAACCCCAAATCCCCAGG
AGCTGTTGATCCTTTAGGTATCTTTCCACAGCCAGGATTCTTGCCTGGAGCTGCTTGATGCCCCAGACTG
TGAGTTGCAACAGATGCTGTTGCGCCTCAATAGCCCTCAGCAAATTGTTCTGCTGCTGCACTATACCAGA
CAATAATTGTCTGGCCTGTACCGTCAGCGTCATTGACGCTGCGCCCATAGTGCTTCCTGCTGCTCCCAAG
AACCCAAGGAACAAAGCTCCTATTCCCACTGCTCTTTTTTCTCTCTGCACCACTCTTCTCTTTGCCTTGG
TGGGTGCTACTCCTAATGGTTCAATTTTTACTACTTTATATTTATATAATTCACTTCTCCAATTGTCCCT
CATATCTCCTCCTCCAGGTCTGAAGATCAGCGGCCGCTTGCTGTGCGGTGGTCTTACTTTTGTTTTGCTC
TTCCTCTATCTTGTCTAAAGCTTCCTTGGTGTCTTTTATCTCTATCCTTTGATGCACACAATAGAGGGTT
GCTACTGTATTATATAATGATCTAAGTTCTTCTGATCCTGTCTGAAGGGATGGTTGTAGCTGTCCCAGTA
TTTGTCTACAGCCTTCTGATGTTTCTAACAGGCCAGGATTAACTGCGAATCGTTCTAGCTCCCTGCTTGC
CCATACTATATGTTTTAATTTATATTTTTTCTTTCCCCCTGGCCTTAACCGAATTTTTTCCCATCGCGAT
CTAATTCTCCCCCGCTTAATACTGACGCTCTCGCACCCATCTCTCTCCTTCTAGCCTCCGCTAGTCAAAA
TTTTTGGCGTACTCACCAGTCGCCGCCCCTCGCCTCTTGCCGTGCGCGCTTCAGCAAGCCGAGTCCTGCG
TCGAGAGAGCTCCTCTGGTTTCCCTTTCGCTTTCAAGTCCCTGTTCGGGCGCCACTGCTAGAGATTTTCC
ACACTGACTAAAAGGGTCTGAGGGATCTCTAGTTACCAGAGTCACACAACAGACGGGCACACACTACTTG
AAGCACTCAAGGCAAGCTTTATTGAGGCTTAAGCAGTGGGTTCCCTAGTTAGCCAGAGAGCTCCCAGGCT
CAGATCTGGTCTAACCAGAGAGACCCAGTACAGGCAAAACGCGCTGCTTATATAGACCTCCCACCGTACA
CGCCTACCGCCCATTTGCGTCAATGGGGCGGAGTTGTTACGACATTTTGGAAAGTCCCGTTGATTTTGGT
GCCAAAACAAACTCCCATTGACGTCAATGGGGTGGAGACTTGGAAATCCCCGTGAGTCAAACCGCTATCC
ACGCCCATTGATGTACTGCCAAAACCGCATCACCATGGTAATAGCGATGACTAATACGTAGATGTACTGC
CAAGTAGGAAAGTCCCATAAGGTCATGTACTGGGCATAATGCCAGGCGGGCCATTTACCGTCATTGACGT
CAATAGGGGGCGTACTTGGCATATGATACACTTGATGTACTGCCAAGTGGGCAGTTTACCGTAAATACTC
CACCCATTGACGTCAATGGAAAGTCCCTATTGGCGTTACTATGGGAACATACGTCATTATTGACGTCAAT
GGGCGGGGGTCGTTGGGCGGTCAGCCAGGCGGGCCATTTACCGTAAGTTATGTAACGCGGAACTCCATAT
ATGGGCTATGAACTAATGACCCCGTAATTGATTACTATTAATAACTAGTCAATAATCAATGTCAACGCGT
ATATCTGGCCCGTACATCGCGAAGCAGCGCAAAACGCCTAACCCTAAGCAGATTCTTCATGCAATTGTCG
GTCAAGCCTTGCCTTGTTGTAGCTTAAATTTTGCTCGCGCACTACTCAGCGACCTCCAACACACAAGCAG
GGAGCAGATACTGGCTTAACTATGCGGCATCAGAGCAGATTGTACTGAGAGTGCACCATAGGGGATCGGG
AGATCTCCCGATCCGTCGACGTCAGGTGGCACTTTTCGGGGAAATGTGCGCGGAACCCCTATTTGTTTAT
TTTTCTAAATACATTCAAATATGTATCCGCTCATGAGACAATAACCCTGATAAATGCTTCAATAATATTG
AAAAAGGAAGAGTATGAGTATTCAACATTTCCGTGTCGCCCTTATTCCCTTTTTTGCGGCATTTTGCCTT
CCTGTTTTTGCTCACCCAGAAACGCTGGTGAAAGTAAAAGATGCTGAAGATCAGTTGGGTGCACGAGTGG
GTTACATCGAACTGGATCTCAACAGCGGTAAGATCCTTGAGAGTTTTCGCCCCGAAGAACGTTTTCCAAT
GATGAGCACTTTTAAAGTTCTGCTATGTGGCGCGGTATTATCCCGTATTGACGCCGGGCAAGAGCAACTC
GGTCGCCGCATACACTATTCTCAGAATGACTTGGTTGAGTACTCACCAGTCACAGAAAAGCATCTTACGG
ATGGCATGACAGTAAGAGAATTATGCAGTGCTGCCATAACCATGAGTGATAACACTGCGGCCAACTTACT
TCTGACAACGATCGGAGGACCGAAGGAGCTAACCGCTTTTTTGCACAACATGGGGGATCATGTAACTCGC
CTTGATCGTTGGGAACCGGAGCTGAATGAAGCCATACCAAACGACGAGCGTGACACCACGATGCCTGTAG
CAATGGCAACAACGTTGCGCAAACTATTAACTGGCGAACTACTTACTCTAGCTTCCCGGCAACAATTAAT
AGACTGGATGGAGGCGGATAAAGTTGCAGGACCACTTCTGCGCTCGGCCCTTCCGGCTGGCTGGTTTATT
GCTGATAAATCTGGAGCCGGTGAGCGTGGGTCTCGCGGTATCATTGCAGCACTGGGGCCAGATGGTAAGC
CCTCCCGTATCGTAGTTATCTACACGACGGGGAGTCAGGCAACTATGGATGAACGAAATAGACAGATCGC
TGAGATAGGTGCCTCACTGATTAAGCATTGGTAACTGTCAGACCAAGTTTACTCATATATACTTTAGATT
GATTTAAAACTTCATTTTTAATTTAAAAGGATCTAGGTGAAGATCCTTTTTGATAATCTCATGACCAAAA
TCCCTTAACGTGAGTTTTCGTTCCACTGAGCGTCAGACCCCGTAGAAAAGATCAAAGGATCTTCTTGAGA
TCCTTTTTTTCTGCGCGTAATCTGCTGCTTGCAAACAAAAAAACCACCGCTACCAGCGGTGGTTTGTTTG
CCGGATCAAGAGCTACCAACTCTTTTTCCGAAGGTAACTGGCTTCAGCAGAGCGCAGATACCAAATACTG
TTCTTCTAGTGTAGCCGTAGTTAGGCCACCACTTCAAGAACTCTGTAGCACCGCCTACATACCTCGCTCT
GCTAATCCTGTTACCAGTGGCTGCTGCCAGTGGCGATAAGTCGTGTCTTACCGGGTTGGACTCAAGACGA
TAGTTACCGGATAAGGCGCAGCGGTCGGGCTGAACGGGGGGTTCGTGCACACAGCCCAGCTTGGAGCGAA
CGACCTACACCGAACTGAGATACCTACAGCGTGAGCTATGAGAAAGCGCCACGCTTCCCGAAGGGAGAAA
GGCGGACAGGTATCCGGTAAGCGGCAGGGTCGGAACAGGAGAGCGCACGAGGGAGCTTCCAGGGGGAAAC
GCCTGGTATCTTTATAGTCCTGTCGGGTTTCGCCACCTCTGACTTGAGCGTCGATTTTTGTGATGCTCGT
CAGGGGGGCGGAGCCTATGGAAAAACGCCAGCAACGCGGCCTTTTTACGGTTCCTGGCCTTTTGCTGGCC
TTTTGCTCACATGTTCTTTCCTGCGTTATCCCCTGATTCTGTGGATAACCGTATTACCGCCTTTGAGTGA
GCTGATACCGCTCGCCGCAGCCGAACGACCGAGCGCAGCGAGTCAGTGAGCGAGGAAGCGGAAGAGCGCC
CAATACGCAAACCGCCTCTCCCCGCGCGTTGGCCGATTCATTAATGCAGCTGGCACGACAGGTTTCCCGA
CTGGAAAGCGGGCAGTGAGCGCAACGCAATTAATGTGAGTTAGCTCACTCATTAGGCACCCCAGGCTTTA
CACTTTATGCTTCCGGCTCGTATGTTGTGTGGAATTGTGAGCGGATAACAATTTCACACAGGAAACAGCT
ATGACCATGATTACGCCAAGCTCTAGCTAGAGGTCGACGGTATACAGACATGATAAGATACATTGATGAG
TTTGGACAAACCACAACTAGAATGCAGTGAAAAAAATGCTTTATTTGTGAAATTTGTGATGCTATTGCTT
TATTTGTAACCATTATAAGCTGCAATAAACAAGTTGGGGTGGGCGAAGAACTCCAGCATGAGATCCCCGC
GCTGGAGGATCATCCAGCCGGCGTCCCGGAAAACGATTCCGAAGCCCAACCTTTCATAGAAGGCGGCGGT
GGAATCGAAATCTCGTAGCACGTGTCAGTCCTGCTCCTCGGCCACGAAGTGCACGCAGTTGCCGGCCGGG
TCGCGCAGGGCGAACTCCCGCCCCCACGGCTGCTCGCCGATCTCGGTCATGGCCGGCCCGGAGGCGTCCC
GGAAGTTCGTGGACACGACCTCCGACCACTCGGCGTACAGCTCGTCCAGGCCGCGCACCCACACCCAGGC
CAGGGTGTTGTCCGGCACCACCTGGTCCTGGACCGCGCTGATGAACAGGGTCACGTCGTCCCGGACCACA
CCGGCGAAGTCGTCCTCCACGAAGTCCCGGGAGAACCCGAGCCGGTCGGTCCAGAACTCGACCGCTCCGG
CGACGTCGCGCGCGGTGAGCACCGGAACGGCACTGGTCAACTTGGCCATGGTTTAGTTCCTCACCTTGTC
GTATTATACTATGCCGATATACTATGCCGATGATTAATTGTCAACACGTGCTGATCAGATCCGAAAATGG
ATATACAAGCTCCCGGGAGCTTTTTGCAAAAGCCTAGGCCTCCAAAAAAGCCTCCTCACTACTTCTGGAA
TAGCTCAGAGGCAGAGGCGGCCTCGGCCTCTGCATAAATAAAAAAAATTAGTCAGCCATGGGGCGGAGAA
TGGGCGGAACTGGGCGGAGTTAGGGGCGGGATGGGCGGAGTTAGGGGCGGGACTATG
